Addgene plasmid #223605: pHR-CD80-mTFP1
Purpose: Lentiviral expression of human CD80 with mTFP1 tag in mammalian cells
Depositing lab: Enfu Hui. Depositing organization: University of California, San Diego (UCSD). Publication: cis-B7:CD28 interactions at invaginated synaptic membranes provide CD28 co-stimulation and promote CD8(+) T cell function and anti-tumor immunity. Zhao Y, Caron C, Chan YY, Lee CK, Xu X, Zhang J, Masubuchi T, Wu C, Bui JD, Hui E. Immunity. 2023 Jun 13;56(6):1187-1203.e12. doi: 10.1016/j.immuni.2023.04.005. Epub 2023 May 8. PubMed 37160118.
Backbone
  Vector backbone: pHR
  Vector type: Lentiviral ; Mammalian Expression
Growth in bacteria
  Bacterial resistance: Ampicillin, 100 μg/mL
  Growth temperature: 37°C
  Growth strain: NEB Stable
  Copy number: High Copy
Gene/Insert
  Gene/Insert name: CD80
  Species: H. sapiens (human)
  Entrez Gene: CD80 (a.k.a. B7, B7-1, B7.1, BB1, CD28LG, CD28LG1, LAB7)
  Tag / fusion protein: mTFP1 (C terminal on insert)
  Cloning method: Gibson Cloning
  Sequencing primers: 5′ ccaatcagcctgcttctcgcttc; 3′ ccagaggttgattatcgataagc
Terms and licenses: Academic/Nonprofit Terms; Industry Terms: Not Available to Industry
Depositor comments: Plasmid lab code: L2898
How to cite: pHR-CD80-mTFP1 was a gift from Enfu Hui (Addgene plasmid # 223605 ; http://n2t.net/addgene:223605 ; RRID:Addgene_223605)
