[The description below was written by a language model from this plasmid's Addgene catalogue record and pLannotate feature annotations shown in this document.]
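Description:
pHR-CD80-mTFP1 is an HIV-1-derived lentiviral transfer plasmid of about 10.6 kb, built on the pHR backbone, for expressing human CD80 (B7-1) fused at its C terminus to the monomeric teal fluorescent protein mTFP1 in mammalian cells. It is maintained in E. coli through a high-copy ColE1/pUC-type origin and selected with ampicillin via the β-lactamase gene. The annotation also picks up backbone remnants typical of older pHR vectors: fragments of tetracycline resistance, bom and rop sequences, and an SV40 promoter followed by a gpt sequence annotated as two adjacent fragments, the small t intron and the SV40 polyadenylation signal. These lie outside the proviral region, and the record assigns them no role.

The packaged region runs from a truncated 5' LTR through the Ψ packaging signal (overlapping a gag fragment), the Rev response element for Rev-dependent nuclear export of the genomic RNA, and the cPPT/CTS, which aids nuclear import of the reverse-transcribed genome. Downstream, the spleen focus-forming virus (SFFV) LTR promoter drives the CD80 coding sequence, which is joined through a short linker derived from cloning-site sequence to mammalian codon-optimized mTFP1. A WPRE follows to enhance transcript stability and expression, and the cassette ends in a ΔU3 self-inactivating 3' LTR, which silences LTR promoter activity after integration. The plasmid encodes no viral structural or enzymatic proteins, so packaging functions and an envelope must be supplied in trans.

The construct is intended for stable transduction of mammalian cells with a fluorescently trackable CD80. This suits imaging of the ligand's membrane localization and its interactions with CD28, in line with the associated work on cis-B7:CD28 co-stimulation in T cells.
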