Features (pLannotate 1.2.2; 35 found; start..end, strand, type, name):
     38..106     +  CDS            nef (fragment): NEF_HV1Z2 - Experimental evidence at protein level: Swiss-Prot protein existence level 1. Extracellular Nef protein targets CD4(+) T-lymphocytes for apoptosis by interacting with CXCR4 surface receptors. From Human immunodeficiency virus type 1 group M subtype D (isolate Z2/CDC-Z34) (HIV-1).
    108..341     +  LTR            3' LTR (ΔU3): self-inactivating 3' long terminal repeat (LTR) from HIV-1
    366..384     -  promoter       SP6 promoter: promoter for bacteriophage SP6 RNA polymerase
    612..891     +  CDS            TcR (fragment): tetracycline efflux protein; tet; confers resistance to tetracycline
    892..940     -  misc_feature   bom (fragment): basis of mobility region from pBR322
   1042..1077    -  CDS            rop (fragment): Rop protein, which maintains plasmids at low copy number; rop
   1172..1276    +  promoter       AmpR promoter: bla
   1277..2137    +  CDS            AmpR: β-lactamase; bla; confers resistance to ampicillin, carbenicillin, and related antibiotics
   2308..2896    +  rep_origin     ori: high-copy-number ColE1/pMB1/pBR322/pUC origin of replication
   3079..3135    +  CDS            lacI (fragment): lac repressor; lacI; The lac repressor binds to the lac operator to inhibit transcription in E. coli. This inhibition can be relieved by adding lactose or isopropyl-β-D-thiogalactopyranoside (IPTG).
   3142..3471    +  promoter       SV40 promoter: SV40 enhancer and early promoter
   3671..3790    +  CDS            gpt (fragment): XGPT_ECOLI - Also known as gpp, gxu. Experimental evidence at protein level: Swiss-Prot protein existence level 1. Purine salvage pathway enzyme that catalyzes the transfer of the ribosyl-5-phosphate group from 5-phospho-alpha-D-ribose 1- diphosphate (PRPP) to the N9 position of the 6-oxopurines guanine and xanthine to form the corresponding ribonucleotides GMP (guanosine 5'- monophosphate) and XMP (xanthosine 5'-monophosphate), with the release of PPi. To a lesser extent, also acts on hypoxanthine (PubMed:9100006, PubMed:3886014). Does not ribophosphorylate adenine (PubMed:3886014). From Esch
   3790..4125    +  CDS            gpt (fragment): XGPT_ECOLI - Also known as gpp, gxu. Experimental evidence at protein level: Swiss-Prot protein existence level 1. Purine salvage pathway enzyme that catalyzes the transfer of the ribosyl-5-phosphate group from 5-phospho-alpha-D-ribose 1- diphosphate (PRPP) to the N9 position of the 6-oxopurines guanine and xanthine to form the corresponding ribonucleotides GMP (guanosine 5'- monophosphate) and XMP (xanthosine 5'-monophosphate), with the release of PPi. To a lesser extent, also acts on hypoxanthine (PubMed:9100006, PubMed:3886014). Does not ribophosphorylate adenine (PubMed:3886014). From Esch
   4220..4525    +  CDS            frsA (fragment): FRSA_ECOLI - Also known as yafA. Experimental evidence at protein level: Swiss-Prot protein existence level 1. Catalyzes the hydrolysis of esters (PubMed:15808744). Displays esterase activity toward pNP-butyrate (PubMed:15808744). May stimulate mixed-acid fermentation by acting as a fermentation/respiration switch that down-regulates respiration and up- regulates fermentation rates (PubMed:15169777). From Escherichia coli (strain K12).
   4529..4603    +  CDS            small t antigen (fragment): SV40 (simian virus 40) small t antigen
   4605..4670    +  intron         small t intron: SV40 (simian virus 40) small t antigen intron
   4800..4820    +  CDS            SV40 NLS: nuclear localization signal of SV40 (simian virus 40) large T antigen
   5139..5222    +  CDS            large T antigen (fragment): large T antigen from SV40 (simian virus 40)
   5245..5379    +  polyA_signal   SV40 poly(A) signal: SV40 polyadenylation signal
   5546..5875    +  CDS            nef (fragment): NEF_HV1BR - Experimental evidence at protein level: Swiss-Prot protein existence level 1. Extracellular Nef protein targets CD4(+) T-lymphocytes for apoptosis by interacting with CXCR4 surface receptors (PubMed:14990729). From Human immunodeficiency virus type 1 group M subtype B (isolate BRU/LAI) (HIV-1).
   5923..6180    +  LTR            5' LTR (truncated): truncated 5' long terminal repeat (LTR) from HIV-1
   6227..6352    +  misc_feature   HIV-1 Ψ: packaging signal of human immunodeficiency virus type 1
   6336..6674    +  CDS            HIV-1 gag (fragment): gag protein from human immunodeficiency virus 1; gag
   6849..7082    +  misc_feature   RRE: The Rev response element (RRE) of HIV-1 allows for Rev-dependent mRNA export from the nucleus to the cytoplasm.
   7459..7559    +  CDS            Rev (fragment): human immunodeficiency virus 1 (HIV-1) Rev protein; rev; enhances nuclear export of unspliced and incompletely spliced viral mRNAs
   7596..7713    +  misc_feature   cPPT/CTS: central polypurine tract and central termination sequence of HIV-1
   7750..7782    -  misc_feature   MCS (fragment): pBluescript multiple cloning site
   7866..8273    +  promoter       SFFV promoter: spleen focus-forming virus long terminal repeat (LTR) promoter
   8301..9164    +  CDS            CD80: CD80_HUMAN - Also known as CD28LG, CD28LG1, LAB7. Experimental evidence at protein level: Swiss-Prot protein existence level 1. (Microbial infection) Acts as a receptor for adenovirus subgroup B. From Homo sapiens (Human).
   9187..9214    +  misc_feature   MCS (fragment): multiple cloning site
   9222..9932    +  CDS            mTFP1: monomeric teal (cyan) fluorescent protein (Ai et al., 2006) mammalian codon-optimized
   9944..9974    +  misc_feature   MCS (fragment): pUC18/19 multiple cloning site
   9975..9993    +  misc_feature   MCS (fragment): pBluescript multiple cloning site
   9993..10581   +  misc_feature   WPRE: woodchuck hepatitis virus posttranscriptional regulatory element
  10582..21      +  misc_feature   MCS (fragment) (across the origin): pBluescript multiple cloning site
>Addgene plasmid #223605 | pHR-CD80-mTFP1 | addgene full sequence | sequence record 444059 | Addgene NGS Result
CGATACCGTCGACCTCGAGGGAATTAATTCGAGCTCGGTACCTTTAAGACCAATGACTTACAAGGCAGCT
GTAGATCTTAGCCACTTTTTAAAAGAAAAGGGGGGACTGGAAGGGCTAATTCACTCCCAACGAAGACAAG
ATCTGCTTTTTGCTTGTACTGGGTCTCTCTGGTTAGACCAGATCTGAGCCTGGGAGCTCTCTGGCTAACT
AGGGAACCCACTGCTTAAGCCTCAATAAAGCTTGCCTTGAGTGCTTCAAGTAGTGTGTGCCCGTCTGTTG
TGTGACTCTGGTAACTAGAGATCCCTCAGACCCTTTTAGTCAGTGTGGAAAATCTCTAGCAGCATCTAGA
ATTAATTCCGTGTATTCTATAGTGTCACCTAAATCGTATGTGTATGATACATAAGGTTATGTATTAATTG
TAGCCGCGTTCTAACGACAATATGTACAAGCCTAATTGTGTAGCATCTGGCTTACTGAAGCAGACCCTAT
CATCTCTCTCGTAAACTGCCGTCAGAGTCGGTTTGGTTGGACGAACCTTCTGAGTTTCTGGTAACGCCGT
CCCGCACCCGGAAATGGTCAGCGAACCAATCAGCAGGGTCATCGCTAGCCAGATCCTCTACGCCGGACGC
ATCGTGGCCGGCATCACCGGCGCCACAGGTGCGGTTGCTGGCGCCTATATCGCCGACATCACCGATGGGG
AAGATCGGGCTCGCCACTTCGGGCTCATGAGCGCTTGTTTCGGCGTGGGTATGGTGGCAGGCCCCGTGGC
CGGGGGACTGTTGGGCGCCATCTCCTTGCATGCACCATTCCTTGCGGCGGCGGTGCTCAACGGCCTCAAC
CTACTACTGGGCTGCTTCCTAATGCAGGAGTCGCATAAGGGAGAGCGTCGAATGGTGCACTCTCAGTACA
ATCTGCTCTGATGCCGCATAGTTAAGCCAGCCCCGACACCCGCCAACACCCGCTGACGCGCCCTGACGGG
CTTGTCTGCTCCCGGCATCCGCTTACAGACAAGCTGTGACCGTCTCCGGGAGCTGCATGTGTCAGAGGTT
TTCACCGTCATCACCGAAACGCGCGAGACGAAAGGGCCTCGTGATACGCCTATTTTTATAGGTTAATGTC
ATGATAATAATGGTTTCTTAGACGTCAGGTGGCACTTTTCGGGGAAATGTGCGCGGAACCCCTATTTGTT
TATTTTTCTAAATACATTCAAATATGTATCCGCTCATGAGACAATAACCCTGATAAATGCTTCAATAATA
TTGAAAAAGGAAGAGTATGAGTATTCAACATTTCCGTGTCGCCCTTATTCCCTTTTTTGCGGCATTTTGC
CTTCCTGTTTTTGCTCACCCAGAAACGCTGGTGAAAGTAAAAGATGCTGAAGATCAGTTGGGTGCACGAG
TGGGTTACATCGAACTGGATCTCAACAGCGGTAAGATCCTTGAGAGTTTTCGCCCCGAAGAACGTTTTCC
AATGATGAGCACTTTTAAAGTTCTGCTATGTGGCGCGGTATTATCCCGTATTGACGCCGGGCAAGAGCAA
CTCGGTCGCCGCATACACTATTCTCAGAATGACTTGGTTGAGTACTCACCAGTCACAGAAAAGCATCTTA
CGGATGGCATGACAGTAAGAGAATTATGCAGTGCTGCCATAACCATGAGTGATAACACTGCGGCCAACTT
ACTTCTGACAACGATCGGAGGACCGAAGGAGCTAACCGCTTTTTTGCACAACATGGGGGATCATGTAACT
CGCCTTGATCGTTGGGAACCGGAGCTGAATGAAGCCATACCAAACGACGAGCGTGACACCACGATGCCTG
TAGCAATGGCAACAACGTTGCGCAAACTATTAACTGGCGAACTACTTACTCTAGCTTCCCGGCAACAATT
AATAGACTGGATGGAGGCGGATAAAGTTGCAGGACCACTTCTGCGCTCGGCCCTTCCGGCTGGCTGGTTT
ATTGCTGATAAATCTGGAGCCGGTGAGCGTGGGTCTCGCGGTATCATTGCAGCACTGGGGCCAGATGGTA
AGCCCTCCCGTATCGTAGTTATCTACACGACGGGGAGTCAGGCAACTATGGATGAACGAAATAGACAGAT
CGCTGAGATAGGTGCCTCACTGATTAAGCATTGGTAACTGTCAGACCAAGTTTACTCATATATACTTTAG
ATTGATTTAAAACTTCATTTTTAATTTAAAAGGATCTAGGTGAAGATCCTTTTTGATAATCTCATGACCA
AAATCCCTTAACGTGAGTTTTCGTTCCACTGAGCGTCAGACCCCGTAGAAAAGATCAAAGGATCTTCTTG
AGATCCTTTTTTTCTGCGCGTAATCTGCTGCTTGCAAACAAAAAAACCACCGCTACCAGCGGTGGTTTGT
TTGCCGGATCAAGAGCTACCAACTCTTTTTCCGAAGGTAACTGGCTTCAGCAGAGCGCAGATACCAAATA
CTGTTCTTCTAGTGTAGCCGTAGTTAGGCCACCACTTCAAGAACTCTGTAGCACCGCCTACATACCTCGC
TCTGCTAATCCTGTTACCAGTGGCTGCTGCCAGTGGCGATAAGTCGTGTCTTACCGGGTTGGACTCAAGA
CGATAGTTACCGGATAAGGCGCAGCGGTCGGGCTGAACGGGGGGTTCGTGCACACAGCCCAGCTTGGAGC
GAACGACCTACACCGAACTGAGATACCTACAGCGTGAGCTATGAGAAAGCGCCACGCTTCCCGAAGGGAG
AAAGGCGGACAGGTATCCGGTAAGCGGCAGGGTCGGAACAGGAGAGCGCACGAGGGAGCTTCCAGGGGGA
AACGCCTGGTATCTTTATAGTCCTGTCGGGTTTCGCCACCTCTGACTTGAGCGTCGATTTTTGTGATGCT
CGTCAGGGGGGCGGAGCCTATGGAAAAACGCCAGCAACGCGGCCTTTTTACGGTTCCTGGCCTTTTGCTG
GCCTTTTGCTCACATGTTCTTTCCTGCGTTATCCCCTGATTCTGTGGATAACCGTATTACCGCCTTTGAG
TGAGCTGATACCGCTCGCCGCAGCCGAACGACCGAGCGCAGCGAGTCAGTGAGCGAGGAAGCGGAAGAGC
GCCCAATACGCAAACCGCCTCTCCCCGCGCGTTGGCCGATTCATTAATGCAGCTGTGGAATGTGTGTCAG
TTAGGGTGTGGAAAGTCCCCAGGCTCCCCAGCAGGCAGAAGTATGCAAAGCATGCATCTCAATTAGTCAG
CAACCAGGTGTGGAAAGTCCCCAGGCTCCCCAGCAGGCAGAAGTATGCAAAGCATGCATCTCAATTAGTC
AGCAACCATAGTCCCGCCCCTAACTCCGCCCATCCCGCCCCTAACTCCGCCCAGTTCCGCCCATTCTCCG
CCCCATGGCTGACTAATTTTTTTTATTTATGCAGAGGCCGAGGCCGCCTCGGCCTCTGAGCTATTCCAGA
AGTAGTGAGGAGGCTTTTTTGGAGGCCTAGGCTTTTGCAAAAAGCTTGGACACAAGACAGGCTTGCGAGA
TATGTTTGAGAATACCACTTTATCCCGCGTCAGGGAGAGGCAGTGCGTAAAAAGACGCGGACTCATGTGA
AATACTGGTTTTTAGTGCGCCAGATCTCTATAATCTCGCGCAACCTATTTTCCCCTCGAACACTTTTTAA
GCCGTAGATAAACAGGCTGGGACACTTCACATGAGCGAAAAATACATCGTCACCTGGGACATGTTGCAGA
TCCATGCACGTAAACTCGCAAGCCGACTGATGCCTTCTGAACAATGGAAAGGCATTATTGCCGTAAGCCG
TGGCGGTCTGTACCGGGTGCGTTACTGGCGCGTGAACTGGGTATTCGTCATGTCGATACCGTTTGTATTT
CCAGCTACGATCACGACAACCAGCGCGAGCTTAAAGTGCTGAAACGCGCAGAAGGCGATGGCGAAGGCTT
CATCGTTATTGATGACCTGGTGGATACCGGTGGTACTGCGGTTGCGATTCGTGAAATGTATCCAAAAGCG
CACTTTGTCACCATCTTCGCAAAACCGGCTGGTCGTCCGCTGGTTGATGACTATGTTGTTGATATCCCGC
AAGATACCTGGATTGAACAGCCGTGGGATATGGGCGTCGTATTCGTCCCGCCAATCTCCGGTCGCTAATC
TTTTCAACGCCTGGCACTGCCGGGCGTTGTTCTTTTTAACTTCAGGCGGGTTACAATAGTTTCCAGTAAG
TATTCTGGAGGCTGCATCCATGACACAGGCAAACCTGAGCGAAACCCTGTTCAAACCCCGCTTTAAACAT
CCTGAAACCTCGACGCTAGTCCGCCGCTTTAATCACGGCGCACAACCGCCTGTGCAGTCGGCCCTTGATG
GTAAAACCATCCCTCACTGGTATCGCATGATTAACCGTCTGATGTGGATCTGGCGCGGCATTGACCCACG
CGAAATCCTCGACGTCCAGGCACGTATTGTGATGAGCGATGCCGAACGTACCGACGATGATTTATACGAT
ACGGTGATTGGCTACCGTGGCGGCAACTGGATTTATGAGTGGGCCCCGGATCTTTGTGAAGGAACCTTAC
TTCTGTGGTGTGACATAATTGGACAAACTACCTACAGAGATTTAAAGCTCTAAGGTAAATATAAAATTTT
TAAGTGTATAATGTGTTAAACTACTGATTCTAATTGTTTGTGTATTTTAGATTCCAACCTATGGAACTGA
TGAATGGGAGCAGTGGTGGAATGCCTTTAATGAGGAAAACCTGTTTTGCTCAGAAGAAATGCCATCTAGT
GATGATGAGGCTACTGCTGACTCTCAACATTCTACTCCTCCAAAAAAGAAGAGAAAGGTAGAAGACCCCA
AGGACTTTCCTTCAGAATTGCTAAGTTTTTTGAGTCATGCTGTGTTTAGTAATAGAACTCTTGCTTGCTT
TGCTATTTACACCACAAAGGAAAAAGCTGCACTGCTATACAAGAAAATTATGGAAAAATATTCTGTAACC
TTTATAAGTAGGCATAACAGTTATAATCATAACATACTGTTTTTTCTTACTCCACACAGGCATAGAGTGT
CTGCTATTAATAACTATGCTCAAAAATTGTGTACCTTTAGCTTTTTAATTTGTAAAGGGGTTAATAAGGA
ATATTTGATGTATAGTGCCTTGACTAGAGATCATAATCAGCCATACCACATTTGTAGAGGTTTTACTTGC
TTTAAAAAACCTCCCACACCTCCCCCTGAACCTGAAACATAAAATGAATGCAATTGTTGTTGTTAACTTG
TTTATTGCAGCTTATAATGGTTACAAATAAAGCAATAGCATCACAAATTTCACAAATAAAGCATTTTTTT
CACTGCATTCTAGTTGTGGTTTGTCCAAACTCATCAATGTATCTTATCATGTCTGGATCAACTGGATAAC
TCAAGCTAACCAAAATCATCCCAAACTTCCCACCCCATACCCTATTACCACTGCCAATTACCTGTGGTTT
CATTTACTCTAAACCTGTGATTCCTCTGAATTATTTTCATTTTAAAGAAATTGTATTTGTTAAATATGTA
CTACAAACTTAGTAGTTGGAAGGGCTAATTCACTCCCAAAGAAGACAAGATATCCTTGATCTGTGGATCT
ACCACACACAAGGCTACTTCCCTGATTAGCAGAACTACACACCAGGGCCAGGGGTCAGATATCCACTGAC
CTTTGGATGGTGCTACAAGCTAGTACCAGTTGAGCCAGATAAGGTAGAAGAGGCCAATAAAGGAGAGAAC
ACCAGCTTGTTACACCCTGTGAGCCTGCATGGGATGGATGACCCGGAGAGAGAAGTGTTAGAGTGGAGGT
TTGACAGCCGCCTAGCATTTCATCACGTGGCCCGAGAGCTGCATCCGGAGTACTTCAAGAACTGCTGATA
TCGAGCTTGCTACAAGGGACTTTCCGCTGGGGACTTTCCAGGGAGGCGTGGCCTGGGCGGGACTGGGGAG
TGGCGAGCCCTCAGATCCTGCATATAAGCAGCTGCTTTTTGCCTGTACTGGGTCTCTCTGGTTAGACCAG
ATCTGAGCCTGGGAGCTCTCTGGCTAACTAGGGAACCCACTGCTTAAGCCTCAATAAAGCTTGCCTTGAG
TGCTTCAAGTAGTGTGTGCCCGTCTGTTGTGTGACTCTGGTAACTAGAGATCCCTCAGACCCTTTTAGTC
AGTGTGGAAAATCTCTAGCAGTGGCGCCCGAACAGGGACTTGAAAGCGAAAGGGAAACCAGAGGAGCTCT
CTCGACGCAGGACTCGGCTTGCTGAAGCGCGCACGGCAAGAGGCGAGGGGCGGCGACTGGTGAGTACGCC
AAAAATTTTGACTAGCGGAGGCTAGAAGGAGAGAGATGGGTGCGAGAGCGTCAGTATTAAGCGGGGGAGA
ATTAGATCGCGATGGGAAAAAATTCGGTTAAGGCCAGGGGGAAAGAAAAAATATAAATTAAAACATATAG
TATGGGCAAGCAGGGAGCTAGAACGATTCGCAGTTAATCCTGGCCTGTTAGAAACATCAGAAGGCTGTAG
ACAAATACTGGGACAGCTACAACCATCCCTTCAGACAGGATCAGAAGAACTTAGATCATTATATAATACA
GTAGCAACCCTCTATTGTGTGCATCAAAGGATAGAGATAAAAGACACCAAGGAAGCTTTAGACAAGATAG
AGGAAGAGCAAAACAAAAGTAAGACCACCGCACAGCAAGCGGCCGGCCGCTGATCTTCAGACCTGGAGGA
GGAGATATGAGGGACAATTGGAGAAGTGAATTATATAAATATAAAGTAGTAAAAATTGAACCATTAGGAG
TAGCACCCACCAAGGCAAAGAGAAGAGTGGTGCAGAGAGAAAAAAGAGCAGTGGGAATAGGAGCTTTGTT
CCTTGGGTTCTTGGGAGCAGCAGGAAGCACTATGGGCGCAGCGTCAATGACGCTGACGGTACAGGCCAGA
CAATTATTGTCTGGTATAGTGCAGCAGCAGAACAATTTGCTGAGGGCTATTGAGGCGCAACAGCATCTGT
TGCAACTCACAGTCTGGGGCATCAAGCAGCTCCAGGCAAGAATCCTGGCTGTGGAAAGATACCTAAAGGA
TCAACAGCTCCTGGGGATTTGGGGTTGCTCTGGAAAACTCATTTGCACCACTGCTGTGCCTTGGAATGCT
AGTTGGAGTAATAAATCTCTGGAACAGATTTGGAATCACACGACCTGGATGGAGTGGGACAGAGAAATTA
ACAATTACACAAGCTTAATACACTCCTTAATTGAAGAATCGCAAAACCAGCAAGAAAAGAATGAACAAGA
ATTATTGGAATTAGATAAATGGGCAAGTTTGTGGAATTGGTTTAACATAACAAATTGGCTGTGGTATATA
AAATTATTCATAATGATAGTAGGAGGCTTGGTAGGTTTAAGAATAGTTTTTGCTGTACTTTCTATAGTGA
ATAGAGTTAGGCAGGGATATTCACCATTATCGTTTCAGACCCACCTCCCAACCCCGAGGGGACCCGACAG
GCCCGAAGGAATAGAAGAAGAAGGTGGAGAGAGAGACAGAGACAGATCCATTCGATTAGTGAACGGATCT
CGACGGTATCGCCAAATGGCAGTATTCATCCACAATTTTAAAAGAAAAGGGGGGATTGGGGGGTACAGTG
CAGGGGAAAGAATAGTAGACATAATAGCAACAGACATACAAACTAAAGAATTACAAAAACAAATTACAAA
AATTCAAAATTTTCGGGTTTATTACAGGGACAGCAGAGATCCAGTTTGGATCGATAAGCTTGATATCGAA
TTCCTGCAGCCCCGATAAAATAAAAGATTTTATTTAGTCTCCAGAAAAAGGGGGGAATGAAAGACCCCAC
CTGTAGGTTTGGCAAGCTAGCTGCAGTAACGCCATTTTGCAAGGCATGGAAAAATACCAAACCAAGAATA
GAGAAGTTCAGATCAAGGGCGGGTACATGAAAATAGCTAACGTTGGGCCAAACAGGATATCTGCGGTGAG
CAGTTTCGGCCCCGGCCCGGGGCCAAGAACAGATGGTCACCGCAGTTTCGGCCCCGGCCCGAGGCCAAGA
ACAGATGGTCCCCAGATATGGCCCAACCCTCAGCAGTTTCTTAAGACCCATCAGATGTTTCCAGGCTCCC
CCAAGGACCTGAAATGACCCTGCGCCTTATTTGAATTAACCAATCAGCCTGCTTCTCGCTTCTGTTCGCG
CGCTTCTGCTTCCCGAGCTCTATAAAAGAGCTCACAACCCCTCACTCGGCGCGCCAGTCCTCCGACAGAC
TGAGTCGCCCGGGGGGGATCTGGAGCTCTCGAGAATTCTCATGGGCCACACACGGAGGCAGGGAACATCA
CCATCCAAGTGTCCATACCTCAATTTCTTTCAGCTCTTGGTGCTGGCTGGTCTTTCTCACTTCTGTTCAG
GTGTTATCCACGTGACCAAGGAAGTGAAAGAAGTGGCAACGCTGTCCTGTGGTCACAATGTTTCTGTTGA
AGAGCTGGCACAAACTCGCATCTACTGGCAAAAGGAGAAGAAAATGGTGCTGACTATGATGTCTGGGGAC
ATGAATATATGGCCCGAGTACAAGAACCGGACCATCTTTGATATCACTAATAACCTCTCCATTGTGATCC
TGGCTCTGCGCCCATCTGACGAGGGCACATACGAGTGTGTTGTTCTGAAGTATGAAAAAGACGCTTTCAA
GCGGGAACACCTGGCTGAAGTGACGTTATCAGTCAAAGCTGACTTCCCTACACCTAGTATATCTGACTTT
GAAATTCCAACTTCTAATATTAGAAGGATAATTTGCTCAACCTCTGGAGGTTTTCCAGAGCCTCACCTCT
CCTGGTTGGAAAATGGAGAAGAATTAAATGCCATCAACACAACAGTTTCCCAAGATCCTGAAACTGAGCT
CTATGCTGTTAGCAGCAAACTGGATTTCAATATGACAACCAACCACAGCTTCATGTGTCTCATCAAGTAT
GGACATTTAAGAGTGAATCAGACCTTCAACTGGAATACAACCAAGCAAGAGCATTTTCCTGATAACCTGC
TCCCATCCTGGGCCATTACCTTAATCTCAGTAAATGGAATTTTTGTGATATGCTGCCTGACCTACTGCTT
TGCCCCAAGATGCAGAGAGAGAAGGAGGAATGAGAGATTGAGAAGGGAAAGTGTACGCCCTGTACGTCTG
CAGGATATCAAGCTTGCGGTACCGCGGGCCCGGGATCCACCGGTCGCCACCATGGTGAGCAAGGGCGAGG
AGACCACAATGGGCGTAATCAAGCCCGACATGAAGATCAAGCTGAAGATGGAGGGCAACGTGAATGGCCA
CGCCTTCGTGATCGAGGGCGAGGGCGAGGGCAAGCCCTACGACGGCACCAACACCATCAACCTGGAGGTG
AAGGAGGGAGCCCCCCTGCCCTTCTCCTACGACATTCTGACCACCGCGTTCGCCTACGGCAACAGGGCCT
TCACCAAGTACCCCGACGACATCCCCAACTACTTCAAGCAGTCCTTCCCCGAGGGCTACTCTTGGGAGCG
CACCATGACCTTCGAGGACAAGGGCATCGTGAAGGTGAAGTCCGACATCTCCATGGAGGAGGACTCCTTC
ATCTACGAGATACACCTCAAGGGCGAGAACTTCCCCCCCAACGGCCCCGTGATGCAGAAGAAGACCACCG
GCTGGGACGCCTCCACCGAGAGGATGTACGTGCGCGACGGCGTGCTGAAGGGCGACGTCAAGCACAAGCT
GCTGCTGGAGGGCGGCGGCCACCACCGCGTTGACTTCAAGACCATCTACAGGGCCAAGAAGGCGGTGAAG
CTGCCCGACTATCACTTTGTGGACCACCGCATCGAGATCCTGAACCACGACAAGGACTACAACAAGGTGA
CCGTTTACGAGAGCGCCGTGGCCCGCAACTCCACCGACGGCATGGACGAGCTGTACAAGTAAAGCGGCCG
CGACTCTAGAGTCGACCTGCAGGCATGCAAGCTTGATATCAAGCTTATCGATAATCAACCTCTGGATTAC
AAAATTTGTGAAAGATTGACTGGTATTCTTAACTATGTTGCTCCTTTTACGCTATGTGGATACGCTGCTT
TAATGCCTTTGTATCATGCTATTGCTTCCCGTATGGCTTTCATTTTCTCCTCCTTGTATAAATCCTGGTT
GCTGTCTCTTTATGAGGAGTTGTGGCCCGTTGTCAGGCAACGTGGCGTGGTGTGCACTGTGTTTGCTGAC
GCAACCCCCACTGGTTGGGGCATTGCCACCACCTGTCAGCTCCTTTCCGGGACTTTCGCTTTCCCCCTCC
CTATTGCCACGGCGGAACTCATCGCCGCCTGCCTTGCCCGCTGCTGGACAGGGGCTCGGCTGTTGGGCAC
TGACAATTCCGTGGTGTTGTCGGGGAAATCATCGTCCTTTCCTTGGCTGCTCGCCTGTGTTGCCACCTGG
ATTCTGCGCGGGACGTCCTTCTGCTACGTCCCTTCGGCCCTCAATCCAGCGGACCTTCCTTCCCGCGGCC
TGCTGCCGGCTCTGCGGCCTCTTCCGCGTCTTCGCCTTCGCCCTCAGACGAGTCGGATCTCCCTTTGGGC
CGCCTCCCCGCAT
